Addgene plasmid #141159: SNAP-Drp1
Purpose: Mammalian expression and labeling of Drp1
Depositing lab: Gia Voeltz. Publication: Fission and fusion machineries converge at ER contact sites to regulate mitochondrial morphology. Abrisch RG, Gumbin SC, Wisniewski BT, Lackner LL, Voeltz GK. J Cell Biol. 2020 Apr 6;219(4). pii: 133843. doi: 10.1083/jcb.201911122. PubMed 32328629.
Backbone
  Vector backbone: pAcGFP-C1
  Backbone manufacturer: Clontech
  Backbone size w/o insert (bp): 4527
  Total vector size (bp): 6627
  Modifications to backbone: AcGFP was replaced with SNAP tag using AgeI /XhoI
  Vector type: Mammalian Expression
  Selectable markers: Neomycin (select with G418)
Growth in bacteria
  Bacterial resistance: Kanamycin, 50 μg/mL
  Growth temperature: 37°C
  Growth strain: DH5alpha
  Copy number: High Copy
Gene/Insert
  Gene/Insert name: DRP1 (alt names: Drp1, isoform 3; DNM1L)
  Species: H. sapiens (human)
  Insert size (bp): 2100
  GenBank ID: NM_005690
  Entrez Gene: DNM1L (a.k.a. DLP1, DRP1, DVLP, DYMPLE, EMPF, EMPF1, HDYNIV, OPA5)
  Promoter: CMV
  Tag / fusion protein: SNAP-Tag (N terminal on backbone)
  Cloning method: Restriction Enzyme; 5′ cloning site XhoI (destroyed during cloning); 3′ cloning site BamHI (destroyed during cloning)
  Sequencing primers: 5′ CMV Forward; 3′ pFastBac Reverse
Terms and licenses: Academic/Nonprofit Terms; Industry Terms: Not Available to Industry
How to cite: SNAP-Drp1 was a gift from Gia Voeltz (Addgene plasmid # 141159 ; http://n2t.net/addgene:141159 ; RRID:Addgene_141159)
