[The description below was written by a language model from this plasmid's Addgene catalogue record and pLannotate feature annotations shown in this document.]
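Description:
SNAP-Drp1 is a 6.6 kb mammalian expression plasmid built on the Clontech pAcGFP-C1 backbone, in which the AcGFP coding sequence was swapped for a SNAP-tag. It is propagated in E. coli as a high-copy plasmid through a ColE1/pUC-type origin and also carries an f1 phage origin. A single Tn5 aminoglycoside phosphotransferase gene (NeoR/KanR) serves both hosts. The bacterial bla promoter drives it for kanamycin selection in bacteria, while the adjacent SV40 enhancer/early promoter, paired with an HSV TK polyadenylation signal, drives it for G418 selection of mammalian cells. The short ble, SV40 large T antigen and bGH poly(A) fragments in the annotation appear to be partial matches in backbone sequence rather than functional elements.

The payload is human DRP1 (DNM1L), the dynamin-related GTPase that mediates mitochondrial fission. The catalogue lists it as isoform 3, an insert of about 2.1 kb, although the automated annotation's database match text mentions isoform 4. It was cloned between XhoI and BamHI sites that were destroyed in the process. The human CMV immediate-early enhancer and promoter drive transcription, and the SV40 poly(A) signal terminates the message. The SNAP-tag lies directly upstream of the Drp1 coding sequence, giving an N-terminal fusion. This tag is an engineered O6-alkylguanine-DNA alkyltransferase that reacts covalently with benzylguanine derivatives, so the fusion protein can be labelled in cells with a chosen cell-permeable fluorescent substrate.

The stated purpose is mammalian expression and labelling of Drp1. The associated study examined how fission and fusion machineries gather at ER contact sites to shape mitochondrial morphology, which fits use of the construct for imaging Drp1 localisation.
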