Features (pLannotate 1.2.2; 15 found; start..end, strand, type, name):
      1..304     +  enhancer       CMV enhancer: human cytomegalovirus immediate early enhancer
    305..508     +  promoter       CMV promoter: human cytomegalovirus (CMV) immediate early promoter
    553..1098    +  CDS            SNAP-tag®: human O6-alkylguanine-DNA-alkyltransferase variant that forms covalent bonds with benzylguanine derivatives fast-reacting variant, optimized for mammalian expression
   1126..3222    +  CDS            DNM1L (fragment): DNM1L_HUMAN - Also known as DLP1, DRP1. Experimental evidence at protein level: Swiss-Prot protein existence level 1. [Isoform 4]: Inhibits peroxisomal division when overexpressed. From Homo sapiens (Human).
   3248..3332    +  CDS            large T antigen (fragment): large T antigen from SV40 (simian virus 40)
   3355..3476    +  polyA_signal   SV40 poly(A) signal: SV40 polyadenylation signal
   3510..3938    -  rep_origin     f1 ori (sequence partly withheld): f1 bacteriophage origin of replication; arrow indicates direction of (+) strand synthesis
   3965..4069    +  promoter       AmpR promoter: bla
   4071..4428    +  promoter       SV40 promoter: SV40 enhancer and early promoter
   4463..5257    +  CDS            NeoR/KanR: aminoglycoside phosphotransferase from Tn5; aph(3')-II (or nptII); confers resistance to neomycin, kanamycin, and G418 (Geneticin®)
   5278..5430    +  CDS            ble (fragment): BLE_KLEPN - Experimental evidence at protein level: Swiss-Prot protein existence level 1. Binding protein with a strong affinity to the bleomycin family of antibiotics. Binds to CL990; an antimitotic-antibiotic compound. From Klebsiella pneumoniae.
   5489..5536    +  polyA_signal   HSV TK poly(A) signal: herpes simplex virus thymidine kinase polyadenylation signal (Cole and Stacy, 1985)
   5627..5643    -  polyA_signal   bGH poly(A) signal (fragment): bovine growth hormone polyadenylation signal
   5865..6453    +  rep_origin     ori: high-copy-number ColE1/pMB1/pBR322/pUC origin of replication
   6568..6627    +  enhancer       CMV enhancer (fragment): human cytomegalovirus immediate early enhancer
>Addgene plasmid #141159 | SNAP-Drp1 | addgene full sequence | sequence record 309911 | Addgene NGS Result
CGTTACATAACTTACGGTAAATGGCCCGCCTGGCTGACCGCCCAACGACCCCCGCCCATTGACGTCAATA
ATGACGTATGTTCCCATAGTAACGCCAATAGGGACTTTCCATTGACGTCAATGGGTGGAGTATTTACGGT
AAACTGCCCACTTGGCAGTACATCAAGTGTATCATATGCCAAGTACGCCCCCTATTGACGTCAATGACGG
TAAATGGCCCGCCTGGCATTATGCCCAGTACATGACCTTATGGGACTTTCCTACTTGGCAGTACATCTAC
GTATTAGTCATCGCTATTACCATGGTGATGCGGTTTTGGCAGTACATCAATGGGCGTGGATAGCGGTTTG
ACTCACGGGGATTTCCAAGTCTCCACCCCATTGACGTCAATGGGAGTTTGTTTTGGCACCAAAATCAACG
GGACTTTCCAAAATGTCGTAACAACTCCGCCCCATTGACGCAAATGGGCGGTAGGCGTGTACGGTGGGAG
GTCTATATAAGCAGAGCTGGTTTAGTGAACCGTCAGATCCGCTAGCGCTACCGGTCGCCACCATGGACAA
AGACTGCGAAATGAAGCGCACCACCCTGGATAGCCCTCTGGGCAAGCTGGAACTGTCTGGGTGCGAACAG
GGCCTGCACCGTATCATCTTCCTGGGCAAAGGAACATCTGCCGCCGACGCCGTGGAAGTGCCTGCCCCAG
CCGCCGTGCTGGGCGGACCAGAGCCACTGATGCAGGCCACCGCCTGGCTCAACGCCTACTTTCACCAGCC
TGAGGCCATCGAGGAGTTCCCTGTGCCAGCCCTGCACCACCCAGTGTTCCAGCAGGAGAGCTTTACCCGC
CAGGTGCTGTGGAAACTGCTGAAAGTGGTGAAGTTCGGAGAGGTCATCAGCTACAGCCACCTGGCCGCCC
TGGCCGGCAATCCCGCCGCCACCGCCGCCGTGAAAACCGCCCTGAGCGGAAATCCCGTGCCCATTCTGAT
CCCCTGCCACCGGGTGGTGCAGGGCGACCTGGACGTGGGGGGCTACGAGGGCGGGCTCGCCGTGAAAGAG
TGGCTGCTGGCCCACGAGGGCCACAGACTGGGCAAGCCTGGGCTGGGTAGCGGTAGCGGTGGCAGCTCTC
GAGTGATGGAGGCGCTAATTCCTGTCATAAACAAGCTCCAGGACGTCTTCAACACGGTGGGCGCCGACAT
CATCCAGCTGCCTCAAATCGTCGTAGTGGGAACGCAGAGCAGCGGAAAGAGCTCCGTGCTAGAAAGCCTG
GTGGGGAGGGACCTGCTTCCCAGAGGTACTGGAATTGTCACCCGGAGACCTCTCATTCTGCAACTGGTCC
ATGTTTCACAAGAAGATAAACGGAAAACAACAGGAGAAGAAAATGGAGTGGAAGCAGAAGAATGGGGTAA
ATTTCTTCACACCAAAAATAAGCTTTACACGGATTTTGATGAAATTCGACAAGAAATTGAAAATGAAACA
GAAAGAATTTCAGGAAATAATAAGGGAGTAAGCCCTGAACCAATTCATCTTAAGATTTTTTCACCCAACG
TTGTCAATTTGACACTTGTGGATTTGCCAGGAATGACCAAGGTGCCTGTAGGTGATCAACCTAAGGATAT
TGAGCTTCAAATCAGAGAGCTCATTCTTCGGTTCATCAGTAATCCTAATTCCATTATCCTCGCTGTCACT
GCTGCTAATACAGATATGGCAACATCAGAGGCACTTAAAATTTCAAGAGAGGTAGATCCAGATGGTCGCA
GAACCCTAGCTGTAATCACTAAACTTGATCTCATGGATGCGGGTACTGATGCCATGGATGTATTGATGGG
AAGGGTTATTCCAGTCAAACTTGGAATAATTGGAGTAGTTAACAGGAGCCAGCTAGATATTAACAACAAG
AAGAGTGTAACTGATTCAATCCGTGATGAGTATGCTTTTCTTCAAAAGAAATATCCATCTCTGGCCAATA
GAAATGGAACAAAGTATCTTGCTAGGACTCTAAACAGGTTACTGATGCATCACATCAGAGATTGTTTACC
AGAGTTGAAAACGAGAATAAATGTTCTAGCTGCTCAGTATCAGTCTCTTCTAAATAGCTACGGTGAACCC
GTGGATGATAAAAGTGCTACTTTACTCCAACTTATTACCAAATTTGCCACAGAATATTGTAACACTATTG
AAGGAACTGCAAAATATATTGAAACTTCGGAGCTATGCGGTGGTGCTAGAATTTGTTATATTTTCCATGA
GACTTTTGGGCGAACCTTAGAATCTGTTGATCCACTTGGTGGCCTTAACACTATTGACATTTTGACTGCC
ATTAGAAATGCTACTGGTCCTCGTCCTGCTTTATTTGTGCCTGAGGTTTCATTTGAGTTACTGGTGAAGC
GGCAAATCAAACGTCTAGAAGAGCCCAGCCTCCGCTGTGTGGAACTGGTTCATGAGGAAATGCAAAGGAT
CATTCAGCACTGTAGCAATTACAGTACACAGGAATTGTTACGATTTCCTAAACTTCATGATGCCATAGTT
GAAGTGGTGACTTGTCTTCTTCGTAAAAGGTTGCCTGTTACAAATGAAATGGTCCATAACTTAGTGGCAA
TTGAACTGGCTTATATCAACACAAAACATCCAGACTTTGCTGATGCTTGTGGGCTAATGAACAATAATAT
AGAGGAACAAAGGAGAAACAGGCTAGCCAGAGAATTACCTTCAGCTGTATCACGAGACAAGGTTGCATCT
GGAGGTGGTGGGGTTGGAGATGGTGTTCAAGAACCAACCACAGGCAACTGGAGAGGAATGCTGAAAACTT
CAAAAGCTGAAGAGTTATTAGCAGAAGAAAAATCAAAACCCATTCCAATTATGCCAGCCAGTCCACAAAA
AGGTCATGCCGTGAACCTGCTAGATGTGCCAGTTCCTGTTGCACGAAAACTATCTGCTCGGGAACAGCGA
GATTGTGAGGTTATTGAACGACTCATTAAATCATATTTTCTCATTGTCAGAAAGAATATTCAAGACAGTG
TGCCAAAGGCAGTAATGCATTTTTTGGTTAATCATGTGAAAGACACTCTTCAGAGTGAGCTAGTAGGCCA
GCTGTATAAATCATCCTTATTGGATGATCTTCTGACAGAATCTGAGGACATGGCACAGCGCAGGAAAGAA
GCAGCTGATATGCTAAAGGCATTACAAGGAGCCAGTCAAATTATTGCTGAAATCCGGGAGACTCATCTTT
GGTGAGGATCCACCGGATCTAGATAACTGATCATAATCAGCCATACCACATTTGTAGAGGTTTTACTTGC
TTTAAAAAACCTCCCACACCTCCCCCTGAACCTGAAACATAAAATGAATGCAATTGTTGTTGTTAACTTG
TTTATTGCAGCTTATAATGGTTACAAATAAAGCAATAGCATCACAAATTTCACAAATAAAGCATTTTTTT
CACTGCATTCTAGTTGTGGTTTGTCCAAACTCATCAATGTATCTTAACGCGTAAATTGTAAGCGTTAATA
TTTTGTTAAAATTCGCGTTAAATTTTTGTTAAATCAGCTCATTTTTTAACCAATAGGCCGAAATCGGCAA
AATCCCTTATAAATCAAAAGAATAGACCGAGATAGGGT
[37 nt withheld, positions 3609-3645]
AAAGAACGTGGACTCCAACGTCAAAGG
[49 nt withheld, positions 3673-3721]
T
[91 nt withheld, positions 3723-3813]
G
[124 nt withheld, positions 3815-3938]
CAGGTGGCACTTTTCGGGGAAATGTGCGCGGAACCCCTATTTGTTTATTTTTCTAAATACATTCAAATAT
GTATCCGCTCATGAGACAATAACCCTGATAAATGCTTCAATAATATTGAAAAAGGAAGAGTCCTGAGGCG
GAAAGAACCAGCTGTGGAATGTGTGTCAGTTAGGGTGTGGAAAGTCCCCAGGCTCCCCAGCAGGCAGAAG
TATGCAAAGCATGCATCTCAATTAGTCAGCAACCAGGTGTGGAAAGTCCCCAGGCTCCCCAGCAGGCAGA
AGTATGCAAAGCATGCATCTCAATTAGTCAGCAACCATAGTCCCGCCCCTAACTCCGCCCATCCCGCCCC
TAACTCCGCCCAGTTCCGCCCATTCTCCGCCCCATGGCTGACTAATTTTTTTTATTTATGCAGAGGCCGA
GGCCGCCTCGGCCTCTGAGCTATTCCAGAAGTAGTGAGGAGGCTTTTTTGGAGGCCTAGGCTTTTGCAAA
GATCGATCAAGAGACAGGATGAGGATCGTTTCGCATGATTGAACAAGATGGATTGCACGCAGGTTCTCCG
GCCGCTTGGGTGGAGAGGCTATTCGGCTATGACTGGGCACAACAGACAATCGGCTGCTCTGATGCCGCCG
TGTTCCGGCTGTCAGCGCAGGGGCGCCCGGTTCTTTTTGTCAAGACCGACCTGTCCGGTGCCCTGAATGA
ACTGCAAGACGAGGCAGCGCGGCTATCGTGGCTGGCCACGACGGGCGTTCCTTGCGCAGCTGTGCTCGAC
GTTGTCACTGAAGCGGGAAGGGACTGGCTGCTATTGGGCGAAGTGCCGGGGCAGGATCTCCTGTCATCTC
ACCTTGCTCCTGCCGAGAAAGTATCCATCATGGCTGATGCAATGCGGCGGCTGCATACGCTTGATCCGGC
TACCTGCCCATTCGACCACCAAGCGAAACATCGCATCGAGCGAGCACGTACTCGGATGGAAGCCGGTCTT
GTCGATCAGGATGATCTGGACGAAGAGCATCAGGGGCTCGCGCCAGCCGAACTGTTCGCCAGGCTCAAGG
CGAGCATGCCCGACGGCGAGGATCTCGTCGTGACCCATGGCGATGCCTGCTTGCCGAATATCATGGTGGA
AAATGGCCGCTTTTCTGGATTCATCGACTGTGGCCGGCTGGGTGTGGCGGACCGCTATCAGGACATAGCG
TTGGCTACCCGTGATATTGCTGAAGAGCTTGGCGGCGAATGGGCTGACCGCTTCCTCGTGCTTTACGGTA
TCGCCGCTCCCGATTCGCAGCGCATCGCCTTCTATCGCCTTCTTGACGAGTTCTTCTGAGCGGGACTCTG
GGGTTCGAAATGACCGACCAAGCGACGCCCAACCTGCCATCACGAGATTTCGATTCCACCGCCGCCTTCT
ATGAAAGGTTGGGCTTCGGAATCGTTTTCCGGGACGCCGGCTGGATGATCCTCCAGCGCGGGGATCTCAT
GCTGGAGTTCTTCGCCCACCCTAGGGGGAGGCTAACTGAAACACGGAAGGAGACAATACCGGAAGGAACC
CGCGCTATGACGGCAATAAAAAGACAGAATAAAACGCACGGTGTTGGGTCGTTTGTTCATAAACGCGGGG
TTCGGTCCCAGGGCTGGCACTCTGTCGATACCCCACCGAGACCCCATTGGGGCCAATACGCCCGCGTTTC
TTCCTTTTCCCCACCCCACCCCCCAAGTTCGGGTGAAGGCCCAGGGCTCGCAGCCAACGTCGGGGCGGCA
GGCCCTGCCATAGCCTCAGGTTACTCATATATACTTTAGATTGATTTAAAACTTCATTTTTAATTTAAAA
GGATCTAGGTGAAGATCCTTTTTGATAATCTCATGACCAAAATCCCTTAACGTGAGTTTTCGTTCCACTG
AGCGTCAGACCCCGTAGAAAAGATCAAAGGATCTTCTTGAGATCCTTTTTTTCTGCGCGTAATCTGCTGC
TTGCAAACAAAAAAACCACCGCTACCAGCGGTGGTTTGTTTGCCGGATCAAGAGCTACCAACTCTTTTTC
CGAAGGTAACTGGCTTCAGCAGAGCGCAGATACCAAATACTGTTCTTCTAGTGTAGCCGTAGTTAGGCCA
CCACTTCAAGAACTCTGTAGCACCGCCTACATACCTCGCTCTGCTAATCCTGTTACCAGTGGCTGCTGCC
AGTGGCGATAAGTCGTGTCTTACCGGGTTGGACTCAAGACGATAGTTACCGGATAAGGCGCAGCGGTCGG
GCTGAACGGGGGGTTCGTGCACACAGCCCAGCTTGGAGCGAACGACCTACACCGAACTGAGATACCTACA
GCGTGAGCTATGAGAAAGCGCCACGCTTCCCGAAGGGAGAAAGGCGGACAGGTATCCGGTAAGCGGCAGG
GTCGGAACAGGAGAGCGCACGAGGGAGCTTCCAGGGGGAAACGCCTGGTATCTTTATAGTCCTGTCGGGT
TTCGCCACCTCTGACTTGAGCGTCGATTTTTGTGATGCTCGTCAGGGGGGCGGAGCCTATGGAAAAACGC
CAGCAACGCGGCCTTTTTACGGTTCCTGGCCTTTTGCTGGCCTTTTGCTCACATGTTCTTTCCTGCGTTA
TCCCCTGATTCTGTGGATAACCGTATTACCGCCATGCATTAGTTATTAATAGTAATCAATTACGGGGTCA
TTAGTTCATAGCCCATATATGGAGTTCCG
