>Addgene plasmid #141159 | SNAP-Drp1 | depositor partial sequence | sequence record 299822 | SNAP-Drp1 sequence 1117 bps
CNNNNNNNNNNNNNNNNNNGCNGAGCTGGTTTAGTGAACCGTCAGATCCGCTAGCGCTACCGGTCGCCAC
CATGGACAAAGACTGCGAAATGAAGCGCACCACCCTGGATAGCCCTCTGGGCAAGCTGGAACTGTCTGGG
TGCGAACAGGGCCTGCACCGTATCATCTTCCTGGGCAAAGGAACATCTGCCGCCGACGCCGTGGAAGTGC
CTGCCCCAGCCGCCGTGCTGGGCGGACCAGAGCCACTGATGCAGGCCACCGCCTGGCTCAACGCCTACTT
TCACCAGCCTGAGGCCATCGAGGAGTTCCCTGTGCCAGCCCTGCACCACCCAGTGTTCCAGCAGGAGAGC
TTTACCCGCCAGGTGCTGTGGAAACTGCTGAAAGTGGTGAAGTTCGGAGAGGTCATCAGCTACAGCCACC
TGGCCGCCCTGGCCGGCAATCCCGCCGCCACCGCCGCCGTGAAAACCGCCCTGAGCGGAAATCCCGTGCC
CATTCTGATCCCCTGCCACCGGGTGGTGCAGGGCGACCTGGACGTGGGGGGCTACGAGGGCGGGCTCGCC
GTGAAAGAGTGGCTGCTGGCCCACGAGGGCCACAGACTGGGCAAGCCTGGGCTGGGTAGCGGTAGCGGTG
GCAGCTCTCGAGTGATGGAGGCGCTAATTCCTGTCATAAACAAGCTCCAGGACGTCTTCAACACGGTGGG
CGCCGACATCATCCAGCTGCCTCAAATCGTCGTAGTGGGAACGCAGAGCAGCGGAAAGAGCTCCGTGCTA
GAAAGCCTGGTGGGGAGGGACCTGCTTCCCAGAGGTACTGGAANTTGTCACCCGGAGACCTCTCATTCTG
CAACTGGTCCATGTTTCACAAGAAGATAAACGGAAAACAACAGAGAAGAAAATGGAGTGGAAGCAGANAA
TGGGGTAAATTTCTTCACACCAAAAATAAGCTTTACNCGGATTTTGATGAANNTCGACANGAAATTGAAA
ATGAAANNNAAANNANTTCNNNAATANNNNNNTAGCCCTGANCNNNNTCNTANANTTTTTCNCCCNNNTG
TCATTNNANNNTNGNGNNTTGCNNNNGACNNNNNCNGTANGNNGATNACNAGNANANTGANCTNANN
